Addgene plasmid #208161: AiP12214 - pAAV-ProB12-SYFP2-WPRE3-BGHpA (Alias: CN2214)
Purpose: Direct-expressing SYFP2 in astrocytes AAV Virus
Depositing lab: Allen Institute for Brain Science & Jonathan Ting. Depositing organization: Allen Institute. Publication: A suite of enhancer AAVs and transgenic mouse lines for genetic access to cortical cell types. Ben-Simon Y, Hooper M, Narayan S, Daigle TL, Dwivedi D, Way SW, Oster A, Stafford DA, Mich JK, Taormina MJ, Martinez RA, Opitz-Araya X, Roth JR, Alexander JR, Allen S, Amster A, Arbuckle J, Ayala A, Baker PM, Bakken TE, Barcelli T, Barta S, Bendrick J, Bertagnolli D, Bielstein C, Bishwakarma P, Bowlus J, Boyer G, Brouner K, Casian B, Casper T, Chakka AB, Chakrabarty R, Chance RK, Chavan S, Clark M, Colbert K, Collman F, Daniel S, Departee M, DiValentin P, Donadio N, Dotson N, Egdorf T, Fliss T, Gabitto M, Garcia J, Gary A, Gasperini M, Gloe J, Goldy J, Gore BB, Graybuck L, Greisman N, Haeseleer F, Halterman C, Haradon Z, Hastings SD, Helback O, Ho W, Hockemeyer D, Huang C, Huff S, Hunker A, Johansen N, Jones D, Juneau Z, Kalmbach B, Kannan M, Khem S, Kussick E, Kutsal R, Larsen R, Lee C, Lee AY, Leibly M, Lenz GH, Li S, Liang E, Lusk N, Madigan Z, Malloy J, Malone J, McCue R, Melchor J, Mollenkopf T, Moosman S, Morin E, Newman D, Ng L, Ngo K, Omstead V, Otto S, Oyama A, Pena N, Pham T, Phillips E, Pom CA, Potekhina L, Ransford S, Ray PL, Rette D, Reynoldson C, Rimorin C, Rocha D, Ruiz A, Sanchez REA, Sawyer L, Sedeno-Cortes A, Sevigny JP, Shapovalova N, Shepard N, Shulga L, Sigler AR, Siverts L, Soliman S, Somasundaram S, Staats B, Stewart K, Szelenyi E, Tieu M, Trader C, Tran A, van Velthoven CTJ, Walker M, Wang Y, Weed N, Wirthlin M, Wood T, Wynalda B, Yao Z, Zhou T, Ariza J, Dee N, Reding M, Ronellenfitch K, Mufti S, Sunkin SM, Smith KA, Esposito L, Waters J, Thyagarajan B, Yao S, Lein ES, Zeng H, Levi BP, Ngai J, Ting JT, Tasic B. Cell. 2025 May 16:S0092-8674(25)00513-6. doi: 10.1016/j.cell.2025.05.002. PubMed 40403729.
Backbone
  Vector backbone: rAAV
  Backbone manufacturer: Allen Institute for Brain Science
  Vector type: AAV
Growth in bacteria
  Bacterial resistance: Ampicillin, 100 μg/mL
  Growth temperature: 37°C
  Growth strain: NEB Stable
  Copy number: High Copy
Gene/Insert
  Gene/Insert name: SYFP2
  Species: Synthetic
  Insert size (bp): 720
  Mutation: NA
  Promoter: Beta Globin minimal promoter
  Cloning method: Restriction Enzyme; 5′ cloning site Unknown (unknown if destroyed)
Terms and licenses: Academic/Nonprofit Terms; Industry Terms: Not Available to Industry
Depositor comments: Funded by the Brain Initiative.
How to cite: AiP12214 - pAAV-ProB12-SYFP2-WPRE3-BGHpA (Alias: CN2214) was a gift from Allen Institute for Brain Science & Jonathan Ting (Addgene plasmid # 208161 ; http://n2t.net/addgene:208161 ; RRID:Addgene_208161)
