[The description below was written by a language model from this plasmid's Addgene catalogue record and pLannotate feature annotations shown in this document.]
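Description:
AiP12214 - pAAV-ProB12-SYFP2-WPRE3-BGHpA (alias CN2214) is a recombinant AAV transfer plasmid of about 5.2 kb, built on an in-house rAAV backbone and intended for packaging into AAV particles that label astrocytes with a yellow fluorescent protein. It is maintained in bacteria as a high-copy plasmid through a ColE1/pUC-type origin and selected with ampicillin via the β-lactamase gene and its native promoter. An f1 phage origin and small remnants of pBR322 bom and rop sequences are also present in the backbone. The recorded host is a recombination-deficient cloning strain, a common choice for keeping the repetitive ITRs intact.

The payload lies between AAV2 inverted terminal repeats, which provide the cis signals for genome replication and encapsidation. The right ITR is annotated in full, whereas the left one is detected only as two short fragments in the sequencing result. Roughly a kilobase upstream of the reporter carries no automated annotation. By the construct name and catalogue entry, this region should hold the ProB12 regulatory element together with the beta-globin minimal promoter listed as the promoter, but the record does not describe ProB12's origin or composition. In this arrangement, the cell-type-selective element confers specificity on a minimal promoter that has little activity alone. It directly drives SYFP2, a rapidly maturing monomeric yellow fluorescent protein derived from Aequorea victoria, without any recombinase dependence. Downstream, two WPRE fragments correspond to the shortened WPRE3 element, which enhances transcript stability and expression while saving packaging space, followed by the bovine growth hormone polyadenylation signal.

The vector belongs to a collection of enhancer AAVs developed for genetic access to defined brain cell types, and serves as a direct reporter for visualising astrocytes after viral delivery.
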