Features (pLannotate 1.2.2; 14 found; start..end, strand, type, name):
     12..39      +  repeat_region  AAV2 ITR (fragment): inverted terminal repeat of adeno-associated virus serotype 2 inverted
     68..95      +  repeat_region  AAV2 ITR (fragment): inverted terminal repeat of adeno-associated virus serotype 2 inverted
   1179..1895    +  CDS            SYFP2: SYFP2 is a basic (constitutively fluorescent) yellow fluorescent protein published in 2006, derived from Aequorea victoria. It is reported to be a very rapidly-maturing monomer with moderate acid sensitivity.
   1935..2092    +  misc_feature   WPRE (fragment): woodchuck hepatitis virus posttranscriptional regulatory element
   2098..2178    +  misc_feature   WPRE (fragment): woodchuck hepatitis virus posttranscriptional regulatory element
   2195..2306    +  polyA_signal   bGH poly(A) signal: bovine growth hormone polyadenylation signal
   2424..2564    +  repeat_region  AAV2 ITR: inverted terminal repeat of adeno-associated virus serotype 2 inverted
   2569..2620    -  misc_feature   bom (fragment): basis of mobility region from pBR322
   2639..3094    +  rep_origin     f1 ori (sequence partly withheld): f1 bacteriophage origin of replication; arrow indicates direction of (+) strand synthesis
   3095..3144    -  misc_feature   bom (fragment): basis of mobility region from pBR322
   3246..3281    -  CDS            rop (fragment): Rop protein, which maintains plasmids at low copy number; rop
   3376..3480    +  promoter       AmpR promoter: bla
   3481..4341    +  CDS            AmpR: β-lactamase; bla; confers resistance to ampicillin, carbenicillin, and related antibiotics
   4512..5100    +  rep_origin     ori: high-copy-number ColE1/pMB1/pBR322/pUC origin of replication
>Addgene plasmid #208161 | AiP12214 - pAAV-ProB12-SYFP2-WPRE3-BGHpA (Alias: CN2214) | addgene full sequence | sequence record 411044 | Addgene NGS Result
CCTGCAGGCAGCTGCGCGCTCGCTCGCTCACTGAGGCCGCCCGGGCGTCGGGCGACCTTTGGTCGCCCGG
CCTCAGTGAGCGAGCGAGCGCGCAGAGAGGGAGTGGCCAACTCCATCACTAGGGGTTCCTGCGGCCGCAC
GCGTACCCTCCTCAGGGGAAGAAACAGTACATTCTCTGAAGCCTCCTGGTTAAATGGGGGAAGTATTTGT
ATTCCTATCACCAAGTAGGAGTCCTTCAGTAGATGAAAGGGGTATTTTAAACCGTTGAAGCTATCTTGGT
GGCAATCTAGGATGTTGAGACCTCAGAGAAAATGTCGAAACCTTGGAAAATTTATTTTGACGATTAGAAA
TTGTTTAATATCTCCTTCCAAGATTAATCTATGATTAAAGGGCACTTAAGAGACTTTTATAATTTCTAAA
ATATTCAATAGCATAGATGATTTGGCCATTACAAACTGCCTAAGATTTCTCCTCAGGCAGAAGCCAGGCC
ACCCACGGAGAGACCCAGGAACTGGGCCAAGAGCCTAAACAAAAGACTTCCTTTCTCCAGCCCCACTTTC
CCTGTTTCTTTTGTCATAGGTTGTTGTGAACTAAAAAAATAGCTCAGTTTCACAAAAGCGATCTGGGAGG
GAATCCTGGACTCGCAACCCGACTCCGCTCGGCGTTGATTGGCCCCGCCTCCCAGCAGCTCAATAGTTAC
AGGGGAGTGGCAGGTCCCTCCCGGCCACGTCTTGGACCCGCCCCCCGGCCGTGGGAATCGCCGCCTAGCA
GGCGGACAGACTGGAGAGGTGGATTAATGACCCCAGCAAAAAGCTGGCATGTCCAAGAGATTTAAAATAT
TTTTTTTATGTAACAGCTTTAGCCAAAGCTGTTCTAGGGTTCAGAGGAACTGCCACTCAGTCGGAGTGGC
GGAGGCCGTAGCCCCGCCTCCTCCCCCCTAATTGATAGACTGACTTCTTGACTAATGGCCAATCTCTAAG
CAGAGGGGAGGACCTTCCTATTGGCCAGAGAGTCAGCTTTCAAATAAAAGAGGCGGCTCTTCCGGCAACA
AAGAAAACAAGGCGAGCCTATAAACAAAGCCACGTGGGCTTCAAGTTTCCACGGACGCAAGGTTGTGCAA
CGCAGTAGTCACTTATTCGGATCCAGATCTTTCGAAGCTAGCGCTACCGGTCGCCACCATGGTGAGCAAG
GGCGAGGAGCTGTTCACCGGGGTGGTGCCCATCCTGGTCGAGCTGGACGGCGACGTAAACGGCCACAAGT
TCAGCGTGTCCGGCGAGGGCGAGGGCGATGCCACCTACGGCAAGCTGACCCTGAAGCTGATCTGCACCAC
CGGCAAGCTGCCCGTGCCCTGGCCCACCCTCGTGACCACCCTGGGCTACGGCGTGCAGTGCTTCGCCCGC
TACCCCGACCACATGAAGCAGCACGACTTCTTCAAGTCCGCCATGCCCGAAGGCTACGTCCAGGAGCGCA
CCATCTTCTTCAAGGACGACGGCAACTACAAGACCCGCGCCGAGGTGAAGTTCGAGGGCGACACCCTGGT
GAACCGCATCGAGCTGAAGGGCATCGACTTCAAGGAGGACGGCAACATCCTGGGGCACAAGCTGGAGTAC
AACTACAACAGCCACAACGTCTATATCACCGCCGACAAGCAGAAGAACGGCATCAAGGCCAACTTCAAGA
TCCGCCACAACATCGAGGACGGCGGCGTGCAGCTCGCCGACCACTACCAGCAGAACACCCCCATCGGCGA
CGGCCCCGTGCTGCTGCCCGACAACCACTACCTGAGCTACCAGTCCAAGCTGAGCAAAGACCCCAACGAG
AAGCGCGATCACATGGTCCTGCTGGAGTTCGTGACCGCCGCCGGGATCACTCTCGGCATGGACGAGCTGT
ACAAGTAAGTCGACGGCGCGCCGCGGCCGCGAATTCGATATCATAATCAACCTCTGGATTACAAAATTTG
TGAAAGATTGACTGGTATTCTTAACTATGTTGCTCCTTTTACGCTATGTGGATACGCTGCTTTAATGCCT
TTGTATCATGCTATTGCTTCCCGTATGGCTTTCATTTTCTCCTCCTTGTATAAATCCTGGTTAGTTCTTG
CCACGGCGGAACTCATCGCCGCCTGCCTTGCCCGCTGCTGGACAGGGGCTCGGCTGTTGGGCACTGACAA
TTCCGTGGCTCGAGAGATCTTCGACTGTGCCTTCTAGTTGCCAGCCATCTGTTGTTTGCCCCTCCCCCGT
GCCTTCCTTGACCCTGGAAGGTGCCACTCCCACTGTCCTTTCCTAATAAAATGAGGAAATTGCATCGCAT
TGTCTGAGTAGGTGTCATTCTATTCTGGGGGGTGGGGTGGGGCAGGACAGCAAGGGGGAGGATTGGGAAG
ACAATAGCAGGCATGAGATCTCACGTGCGGACCGAGCGGCCGCAGGAACCCCTAGTGATGGAGTTGGCCA
CTCCCTCTCTGCGCGCTCGCTCGCTCACTGAGGCCGGGCGACCAAAGGTCGCCCGACGCCCGGGCTTTGC
CCGGGCGGCCTCAGTGAGCGAGCGAGCGCGCAGCTGCCTGCAGGGGCGCCTGATGCGGTATTTTCTCCTT
ACGCATCTGTGCGGTATTTCACACCGCATA
[95 nt withheld, positions 2621-2715]
T
[46 nt withheld, positions 2717-2762]
C
[141 nt withheld, positions 2764-2904]
CCTTTGACGTTGGAGTCCACGTTCTTT
[37 nt withheld, positions 2932-2968]
ACTCTATCTCGGGCTATTCTTTTGATTTATAAGGGATTTTGCCGATTTCGGTCTATTGGTTAAAAAATGA
GCTGATTTAACAAAAATTTAACGCGAATTTTAACAAAATATTAACGTTTACAATTTTATGGTGCACTCTC
AGTACAATCTGCTCTGATGCCGCATAGTTAAGCCAGCCCCGACACCCGCCAACACCCGCTGACGCGCCCT
GACGGGCTTGTCTGCTCCCGGCATCCGCTTACAGACAAGCTGTGACCGTCTCCGGGAGCTGCATGTGTCA
GAGGTTTTCACCGTCATCACCGAAACGCGCGAGACGAAAGGGCCTCGTGATACGCCTATTTTTATAGGTT
AATGTCATGATAATAATGGTTTCTTAGACGTCAGGTGGCACTTTTCGGGGAAATGTGCGCGGAACCCCTA
TTTGTTTATTTTTCTAAATACATTCAAATATGTATCCGCTCATGAGACAATAACCCTGATAAATGCTTCA
ATAATATTGAAAAAGGAAGAGTATGAGTATTCAACATTTCCGTGTCGCCCTTATTCCCTTTTTTGCGGCA
TTTTGCCTTCCTGTTTTTGCTCACCCAGAAACGCTGGTGAAAGTAAAAGATGCTGAAGATCAGTTGGGTG
CACGAGTGGGTTACATCGAACTGGATCTCAACAGCGGTAAGATCCTTGAGAGTTTTCGCCCCGAAGAACG
TTTTCCAATGATGAGCACTTTTAAAGTTCTGCTATGTGGCGCGGTATTATCCCGTATTGACGCCGGGCAA
GAGCAACTCGGTCGCCGCATACACTATTCTCAGAATGACTTGGTTGAGTACTCACCAGTCACAGAAAAGC
ATCTTACGGATGGCATGACAGTAAGAGAATTATGCAGTGCTGCCATAACCATGAGTGATAACACTGCGGC
CAACTTACTTCTGACAACGATCGGAGGACCGAAGGAGCTAACCGCTTTTTTGCACAACATGGGGGATCAT
GTAACTCGCCTTGATCGTTGGGAACCGGAGCTGAATGAAGCCATACCAAACGACGAGCGTGACACCACGA
TGCCTGTAGCAATGGCAACAACGTTGCGCAAACTATTAACTGGCGAACTACTTACTCTAGCTTCCCGGCA
ACAATTAATAGACTGGATGGAGGCGGATAAAGTTGCAGGACCACTTCTGCGCTCGGCCCTTCCGGCTGGC
TGGTTTATTGCTGATAAATCTGGAGCCGGTGAGCGTGGGTCTCGCGGTATCATTGCAGCACTGGGGCCAG
ATGGTAAGCCCTCCCGTATCGTAGTTATCTACACGACGGGGAGTCAGGCAACTATGGATGAACGAAATAG
ACAGATCGCTGAGATAGGTGCCTCACTGATTAAGCATTGGTAACTGTCAGACCAAGTTTACTCATATATA
CTTTAGATTGATTTAAAACTTCATTTTTAATTTAAAAGGATCTAGGTGAAGATCCTTTTTGATAATCTCA
TGACCAAAATCCCTTAACGTGAGTTTTCGTTCCACTGAGCGTCAGACCCCGTAGAAAAGATCAAAGGATC
TTCTTGAGATCCTTTTTTTCTGCGCGTAATCTGCTGCTTGCAAACAAAAAAACCACCGCTACCAGCGGTG
GTTTGTTTGCCGGATCAAGAGCTACCAACTCTTTTTCCGAAGGTAACTGGCTTCAGCAGAGCGCAGATAC
CAAATACTGTTCTTCTAGTGTAGCCGTAGTTAGGCCACCACTTCAAGAACTCTGTAGCACCGCCTACATA
CCTCGCTCTGCTAATCCTGTTACCAGTGGCTGCTGCCAGTGGCGATAAGTCGTGTCTTACCGGGTTGGAC
TCAAGACGATAGTTACCGGATAAGGCGCAGCGGTCGGGCTGAACGGGGGGTTCGTGCACACAGCCCAGCT
TGGAGCGAACGACCTACACCGAACTGAGATACCTACAGCGTGAGCTATGAGAAAGCGCCACGCTTCCCGA
AGGGAGAAAGGCGGACAGGTATCCGGTAAGCGGCAGGGTCGGAACAGGAGAGCGCACGAGGGAGCTTCCA
GGGGGAAACGCCTGGTATCTTTATAGTCCTGTCGGGTTTCGCCACCTCTGACTTGAGCGTCGATTTTTGT
GATGCTCGTCAGGGGGGCGGAGCCTATGGAAAAACGCCAGCAACGCGGCCTTTTTACGGTTCCTGGCCTT
TTGCTGGCCTTTTGCTCACATGT
